>Addgene plasmid #154644 | pEPYC1CB0177 | depositor full sequence | sequence record 299574 | pEPYC1CB0177 sequence 7333 bps
GCAATTGTCTTCTGCACGAAGTGGTTTAAACTATCAGTGTTTGACAGGATATATTGGCGGGTAAACCTAA
GAGAAAAGAGCGTTTATTAGAATAATCGGATATTTAAAAGGGCGTGAAAAGGTTTATCCGTTCGTCCATT
TGTATGTGCATGCCAACCACAGGGTTCCCCAGATCAGGCGCTGGCTGCTGAACCCCCAGCCGGAACTGAC
CCCACAAGGCCCTAGCGTTTGCAATGCACCAGGTCATCATTGACCCAGGCGTGTTCCACCAGGCCGCTGC
CTCGCAACTCTTCGCAGGCTTCGCCGACCTGCTCGCGCCACTTCTTCACGCGGGTGGAATCCGATCCGCA
CATGAGGCGGAAGGTTTCCAGCTTGAGCGGGTACGGCTCCCGGTGCGAGCTGAAATAGTCGAACATCCGT
CGGGCCGTCGGCGACAGCTTGCGGTACTTCTCCCATATGAATTTCGTGTAGTGGTCGCCAGCAAACAGCA
CGACGATTTCCTCGTCGATCAGGACCTGGCAACGGGACGTTTTCTTGCCACGGTCCAGGACGCGGAAGCG
GTGCAGCAGCGACACCGATTCCAGGTGCCCAACGCGGTCGGACGTGAAGCCCATCGCCGTCGCCTGTAGG
CGCGACAGGCATTCCTCGGCCTTCGTGTAATACCGGCCATTGATCGACCAGCCCAGGTCCTGGCAAAGCT
CGTAGAACGTGAAGGTGATCGGCTCGCCGATAGGGGTGCGCTTCGCGTACTCCAACACCTGCTGCCACAC
CAGTTCGTCATCGTCGGCCCGCAGCTCGACGCCGGTGTAGGTGATCTTCACGTCCTTGTTGACGTGGAAA
ATGACCTTGTTTTGCAGCGCCTCGCGCGGGATTTTCTTGTTGCGCGTGGTGAACAGGGCAGAGCGGGCCG
TGTCGTTTGGCATCGCTCGCATCGTGTCCGGCCACGGCGCAATATCGAACAAGGAAAGCTGCATTTCCTT
GATCTGCTGCTTCGTGTGTTTCAGCAACGCGGCCTGCTTGGCCTCGCTGACCTGTTTTGCCAGGTCCTCG
CCGGCGGTTTTTCGCTTCTTGGTCGTCATAGTTCCTCGCGTGTCGATGGTCATCGACTTCGCCAAACCTG
CCGCCTCCTGTTCAAGACGACGCGAACGCTCCACGGCGGCCGATGGCGCGGGCAGGGCAGGGGGAGCCAG
TTGCACGCTGTCGCGCTCGATCTTGGCCGTAGCTTGCTGGACCATCGAGCCGACGGACTGGAAGGTTTCG
CGGGGCGCACGCATGACGGTGCGGCTTGCGATGGTTTCGGCATCCTCGGCGGAAAACCCCGCGTCGATCA
GTTCTTGCCTGTATGCCTTCCGGTCAAACGTCCGATTCATTCACCCTCCTTGCGGGATTGCCCCGACTCA
CGCCGGGGCAATGTGCCCTTATTCCTGATTTGACCCGCCTGGTGCCTTGGTGTCCAGATAATCCACCTTA
TCGGCAATGAAGTCGGTCCCGTAGACCGTCTGGCCGTCCTTCTCGTACTTGGTATTCCGAATCTTGCCCT
GCACGAATACCAGCGACCCCTTGCCCAAATACTTGCCGTGGGCCTCGGCCTGAGAGCCAAAACACTTGAT
GCGGAAGAAGTCGGTGCGCTCCTGCTTGTCGCCGGCATCGTTGCGCCACATCTAGGATCTGCCAGGAACC
GTAAAAAGGCCGCGTTGCTGGCGTTTTTCCATAGGCTCCGCCCCCCTGACGAGCATCACAAAAATCGACG
CTCAAGTCAGAGGTGGCGAAACCCGACAGGACTATAAAGATACCAGGCGTTTCCCCCTGGAAGCTCCCTC
GTGCGCTCTCCTGTTCCGACCCTGCCGCTTACCGGATACCTGTCCGCCTTTCTCCCTTCGGGAAGCGTGG
CGCTTTCTCATAGCTCACGCTGTAGGTATCTCAGTTCGGTGTAGGTCGTTCGCTCCAAGCTGGGCTGTGT
GCACGAACCCCCCGTTCAGCCCGACCGCTGCGCCTTATCCGGTAACTATCGTCTTGAGTCCAACCCGGTA
AGACACGACTTATCGCCACTGGCAGCAGCCACTGGTAACAGGATTAGCAGAGCGAGGTATGTAGGCGGTG
CTACAGAGTTCTTGAAGTGGTGGCCTAACTACGGCTACACTAGAAGAACAGTATTTGGTATCTGCGCTCT
GCTGAAGCCAGTTACCTTCGGAAAAAGAGTTGGTAGCTCTTGATCCGGCAAACAAACCACCGCTGGTAGC
GGTGGTTTTTTTGTTTGCAAGCAGCAGATTACGCGCAGAAAAAAAGGATCTCAAGAAGATCCTTTGATCT
TTTCTACGGGGTCTGACGCTCAGTGGAACGAAAACTCACGTTAAGGGATTTTGGTCATGAGATTATCAAA
AAGGATCTTCACCTAGATCCTTTTAAATTAAAAATGAAGTTTTAAATCAATCTAAAGTATATATGAGTAA
ACTTGGTCTGACAGTTACCAATGCTTAATCAGTGAGGCACCTATCTCAGCGATCTGTCTATTTCGTTCAT
CCATAGTTGCCTGACTCCCCGTCGTGTAGATAACTACGATACGGGAGGGCTTACCATCTGGCCCCAGTGC
TGCAATGATACCGCGAGAACCACGCTCACCGGCTCCAGATTTATCAGCAATAAACCAGCCAGCCGGAAGG
GCCGAGCGCAGAAGTGGTCCTGCAACTTTATCCGCCTCCATCCAGTCTATTAATTGTTGCCGGGAAGCTA
GAGTAAGTAGTTCGCCAGTTAATAGTTTGCGCAACGTTGTTGCCATTGCTACAGGCATCGTGGTGTCACG
CTCGTCGTTTGGTATGGCTTCATTCAGCTCCGGTTCCCAACGATCAAGGCGAGTTACATGATCCCCCATG
TTGTGCAAAAAAGCGGTTAGCTCCTTCGGTCCTCCGATCGTTGTCAGAAGTAAGTTGGCCGCAGTGTTAT
CACTCATGGTTATGGCAGCACTGCATAATTCTCTTACTGTCATGCCATCCGTAAGATGCTTTTCTGTGAC
TGGTGAGTACTCAACCAAGTCATTCTGAGAATAGTGTATGCGGCGACCGAGTTGCTCTTGCCCGGCGTCA
ATACGGGATAATACCGCGCCACATAGCAGAACTTTAAAAGTGCTCATCATTGGAAAACGTTCTTCGGGGC
GAAAACTCTCAAGGATCTTACCGCTGTTGAGATCCAGTTCGATGTAACCCACTCGTGCACCCAACTGATC
TTCAGCATCTTTTACTTTCACCAGCGTTTCTGGGTGAGCAAAAACAGGAAGGCAAAATGCCGCAAAAAAG
GGAATAAGGGCGACACGGAAATGTTGAATACTCATACTCTTCCTTTTTCAATATTATTGAAGCATTTATC
AAGGTTATTGTCTCATGAGCGGATACATATTTGAATGTATTTAGAAAAATAAACAAATAGGGGTTCCGCG
CACGAATTGGCCAGCGCTGCCATTTTTGGGGTGAGGCCGTTCGCGGCCGAGGGGCGCAGCCCCTGGGGGG
ATGGGAGGCCCGCGTTAGCGGGCCGGGAGGGTTCGAGAAGGGGGGGCACCCCCCTTCGGCGTGCGCGGTC
ACGCGCACAGGGCGCAGCCCTGGTTAAAAACAAGGTTTATAAATATTGGTTTAAAAGCAGGTTAAAAGAC
AGGTTAGCGGTGGCCGAAAAACGGGCGGAAACCCTTGCAAATGCTGGATTTTCTGCCTGTGGACAGCCCC
TCAAATGTCAATAGGTGCGCCCCTCATCTGTCAGCACTCTGCCCCTCAAGTGTCAAGGATCGCGCCCCTC
ATCTGTCAGTAGTCGCGCCCCTCAAGTGTCAATACCGCAGGGCACTTATCCCCAGGCTTGTCCACATCAT
CTGTGGGAAACTCGCGTAAAATCAGGCGTTTTCGCCGATTTGCGAGGCTGGCCAGCTCCACGTCGCCGGC
CGAAATCGAGCCTGCCCCTCATCTGTCAACGCCGCGCCGGGTGAGTCGGCCCCTCAAGTGTCAACGTCCG
CCCCTCATCTGTCAGTGAGGGCCAAGTTTTCCGCGAGGTATCCACAACGCCGGCGGCCGCGGTGTCTCGC
ACACGGCTTCGACGGCGTTTCTGGCGCGTTTGCAGGGCCATAGACGGCCGCCAGCCCAGCGGCGAGGGCA
ACCAGCCCGGTGAGCGTCGCAAAGGAGATCCTGATCTGACTGATGGGCTGCCTGTATCGAGTGGTGATTT
TGTGCCGAGCTGCCGGTCGGGGAGCTGTTGGCTGGCTGGTGGCAGGATATATTGTGGTGTAAACAAATTG
ACGCTTAGACAACTTAATAACACATTGCGGACGTTTTTAATGTACTGGGGTGGATGCAGTGGGCCCCACT
CTGTGAAGACAATGCCGAATTCGGATCCGGAGTGGAAGATTCAGAAAATCTCCATCAACAAATAATCCAA
GTAAGGATTAATGGATTGATCAACATCCTTACCGCTATGGGTAAGATTGATGAAAAGTCAAAAACAAAAA
TCAATTATGCACACCAGCATGTGTTGATCACCAGCTATTGTGGGACACCAATTTCGTCCACAGACATCAA
CATCTTATCGTCCTTGTGGGAGCCACCACTAAAACATTGCTTTGTCAAAAGCTAAAAAAGATGATGCCCG
ACAGCCACTTGTGTGAAGCATGTGAAGCCGGTCCCTCCACTAAGAAAATTAGTGAAGCATCTTCCAGTGG
TCCCTCCACTCACAGCTCAATCAGTGAGCAACAGGACGAAGGAAATGACGTAAGCCATGACGTCTAATCC
CACAAGAATTTCCTTATATAAGGAACACAAATCAGAAGGTACTGTATTTTTACAACAATTACCAACAACA
ACAAACAACAAACAACATTACAATTACTATTTACAATTACAATGGAGGACGCCAAAAACATAAAGAAAGG
CCCGGCGCCATTCTATCCGCTGGAAGATGGAACCGCTGGAGAGCAACTGCATAAGGCTATGAAGAGATAC
GCCCTGGTTCCTGGAACAATTGCTTTTACAGATGCACATATCGAGGTGGACATCACTTACGCTGAGTACT
TCGAAATGTCCGTTCGGTTGGCAGAAGCTATGAAACGATATGGGCTGAATACAAATCACAGAATCGTCGT
ATGCAGTGAAAACTCTCTTCAATTCTTTATGCCGGTGTTGGGCGCGTTATTTATCGGAGTTGCAGTTGCG
CCCGCGAACGACATTTATAATGAACGTGAATTGCTCAACAGTATGGGCATTTCGCAGCCTACCGTGGTGT
TCGTTTCCAAAAAGGGGTTGCAAAAAATTTTGAACGTGCAAAAAAAGCTCCCAATCATCCAAAAAATTAT
TATCATGGATTCTAAAACGGATTACCAGGGATTTCAGTCGATGTACACGTTCGTCACATCTCATCTACCT
CCCGGTTTTAATGAATACGATTTTGTGCCAGAGTCCTTCGATAGGGACAAGACAATTGCACTGATCATGA
ACTCCTCTGGATCTACTGGTCTGCCTAAAGGTGTCGCTCTGCCTCATAGAACTGCCTGCGTGAGATTCTC
GCATGCCAGAGATCCTATTTTTGGCAATCAAATCATTCCGGATACTGCGATTTTAAGTGTTGTTCCATTC
CATCACGGTTTTGGAATGTTTACTACACTCGGATATTTGATATGTGGATTTCGAGTCGTCTTAATGTATA
GATTTGAAGAAGAACTGTTTCTGAGGAGCCTTCAGGATTACAAGATTCAAAGTGCGCTGCTGGTGCCAAC
CCTATTCTCCTTCTTCGCCAAAAGCACTCTGATTGACAAATACGATTTATCTAATTTACACGAAATTGCT
TCTGGTGGCGCTCCCCTCTCTAAGGAAGTCGGGGAAGCGGTTGCCAAGAGGTTCCATCTGCCAGGTATCA
GGCAAGGATATGGGCTCACTGAGACTACATCAGCTATTCTGATTACACCCGAGGGGGATGATAAACCGGG
CGCGGTCGGTAAAGTTGTTCCATTTTTTGAAGCGAAGGTTGTGGATCTGGATACCGGGAAAACGCTGGGC
GTTAATCAAAGAGGCGAACTGTGTGTGAGAGGTCCTATGATTATGTCCGGTTATGTAAACAATCCGGAAG
CGACCAACGCCTTGATTGACAAGGATGGATGGCTACATTCTGGAGACATAGCTTACTGGGACGAGGACGA
ACACTTCTTCATCGTTGACCGCCTGAAGTCTCTGATTAAGTACAAAGGCTATCAGGTGGCTCCCGCTGAA
TTGGAATCCATCTTGCTCCAACACCCCAACATCTTCGACGCAGGTGTCGCAGGTCTGCCCGACGATGACG
CCGGTGAACTTCCCGCCGCCGTTGTTGTTTTGGAGCACGGAAAGACGATGACGGAAAAAGAGATCGTGGA
TTACGTCGCCAGTCAAGTAACAACCGCGAAAAAGTTGCGCGGAGGAGTTGTGTTTGTGGACGAAGTACCG
AAAGGTCTTACCGGAAAACTCGACGCAAGAAAAATCAGAGAGATCCTCATAAAGGCCAAGAAGGGCGGAA
AGATCGCCGTGGGTTCGGATTATAAGGACCATGACGGAGACTATAAGGACCATGACCTCGACGCTGCAGC
AGCGGATTATAAGGACGATGACGATAAGTGAGCTTGTCCTGCTTTAATGAGATATGCGAGAAGCCTATGA
TCGCATGATATTTGCTTTCAATTCTGTTGTGCACGTTGTAAAAAACCTGAGCATGTGTAGCTCAGATCCT
TACCGCCGGTTTCGGTTCATTCTAATGAATATATCACCCGTTACTATCGTATTTTTATGAATAATATTCT
CCGTTCAATTTACTGATTGTACCCTACTACTTATATGTACAATATTAAAATGAAAACAATATATTGTGCT
GAATAGGTTTATAGCGACATCTATGATAGAGCGCCACAATAACAAACAATTGCGTTTTATTATTACAAAT
CCAATTTTAAAAAAAGCGGCAGAACCGGTCAAACCTAAAAGACTGATTACATAAATCTTATTCAAATTTC
AAAAGTGCCCCAGGGGCTAGTATCTACGACACACCGAGCGGCGAACTAATAACGCTCACTGAAGGGAACT
CCGGTTCCCCGCCGGCGCGCATGGGTGAGATTCCTTGAAGTTGAGTATTGGCCGTCCGCTCTACCGAAAG
TTACGGGCACCATTCAACCCGGTCCAGCACGGCGGCCGGGTAACCGACTTGCTGCCCCGAGAATTATGCA
GCATTTTTTTGGTGTATGTGGGCCCCAAATGAAGTGCAGGTCAAACCTTGACAGTGACGACAAATCGTTG
GGCGGGTCCAGGGCGAATTTTGCGACAACATGTCGAGGCTCAGCAGGACCGCT
Features (pLannotate 1.2.2; 11 found; start..end, strand, type, name):
     42..66      +  misc_feature   RB T-DNA repeat: right border repeat from nopaline C58 T-DNA
    178..198     -  CDS            TetR (fragment): tetracycline resistance regulatory protein; tetR
    225..1370    -  CDS            trfA: TRFA_ECOLX - Experimental evidence at protein level: Swiss-Prot protein existence level 1. Also involved in plasmid copy number control, promoting intermolecular coupling of protein bound iterons at oriV, which inhibits replication initiation. From Escherichia coli.
   1706..2294    -  rep_origin     ori: high-copy-number ColE1/pMB1/pBR322/pUC origin of replication
   2465..3325    -  CDS            AmpR: β-lactamase; bla; confers resistance to ampicillin, carbenicillin, and related antibiotics
   3326..3430    -  promoter       AmpR promoter: bla
   3517..4148    -  rep_origin     oriV: incP origin of replication
   4240..4264    +  misc_feature   LB T-DNA repeat: left border repeat from nopaline C58 T-DNA
   4815..4870    +  misc_feature   TMV Ω: translational enhancer from the tobacco mosaic virus 5'-leader sequence (Gallie et al., 1988)
   4872..6521    +  CDS            luciferase: firefly luciferase; luc+; enhanced luc+ version of the luciferase gene
   6619..7326    +  terminator     OCS terminator: octopine synthase terminator
