[The description below was written by a language model from this plasmid's Addgene catalogue record and pLannotate feature annotations shown in this document.]
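Description:
pEPYC1CB0177 is a MoClo (Golden Gate modular cloning) Level 1 plasmid of about 7.3 kb, built in the pICH47732 acceptor backbone and carrying a single plant transcription unit that reports promoter activity through firefly luciferase. The backbone is a binary-type vector. Nopaline C58 left and right T-DNA border repeats flank the cargo, so the cassette can be transferred into plant cells by Agrobacterium. A broad-host-range incP oriV with its trfA replication initiator sits alongside a high-copy ColE1/pUC origin for propagation in E. coli. Selection is by ampicillin through the bla gene under its own promoter. A short annotated TetR fragment appears to be a backbone remnant rather than a functional gene.

The insert is a synthetic cassette described as MMV(ΔMYB+)::TMV::LucF::Flag::ocsT, assembled through BsaI sites that were destroyed during cloning. The name suggests a promoter variant derived from MMV with an alteration concerning MYB-related sequence, but the record does not expand the abbreviation or define the modification. The promoter region itself was not picked up in the feature table and presumably occupies the unannotated stretch between the left border and the leader. Downstream, the tobacco mosaic virus Ω 5′ leader acts as a translational enhancer ahead of the luc+ firefly luciferase coding sequence. The catalogue lists a Flag tag following the luciferase, though this is also not separately annotated. The octopine synthase terminator ends the unit. The plasmid comes from work on the rational design of minimal synthetic plant promoters. It serves as a quantitative luciferase readout of the strength of this promoter variant and, as a Level 1 module, can be combined with other transcription units in higher-level assemblies.
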