Addgene plasmid #154644: pEPYC1CB0177
Purpose: MoClo Level 1 luciferase reporter
Depositing lab: Nicola Patron. Depositing organization: Earlham Institute. Publication: Rational design of minimal synthetic promoters for plants. Cai YM, Kallam K, Tidd H, Gendarini G, Salzman A, Patron NJ. Nucleic Acids Res. 2020 Aug 28. pii: 5897334. doi: 10.1093/nar/gkaa682. PubMed 32856047.
Backbone
  Vector backbone: pICH47732
  Vector type: Synthetic Biology
Growth in bacteria
  Bacterial resistance: Ampicillin, 100 μg/mL
  Growth temperature: 37°C
  Growth strain: NEB Stable
  Copy number: High Copy
Gene/Insert
  Gene/Insert name: MMV(ΔMYB+) Firefly luciferase expression cassette [MMV(ΔMYB+)::TMV::LucF::Flag::ocsT]
  Species: Synthetic
  Cloning method: Restriction Enzyme; 5′ cloning site BsaI (destroyed during cloning); 3′ cloning site BsaI (destroyed during cloning)
Terms and licenses: Academic/Nonprofit Terms; Industry Terms: Not Available to Industry
Depositor comments: Please visit https://www.biorxiv.org/content/10.1101/2020.05.14.095406v1 for bioRxiv preprint.
How to cite: pEPYC1CB0177 was a gift from Nicola Patron (Addgene plasmid # 154644 ; http://n2t.net/addgene:154644 ; RRID:Addgene_154644)
